Addgene plasmid #214842: AiP13276: pAAV-AiE0779m_3xC2-minBG-ChR2(H134R)-EYFP-WPRE3-BGHpA (Alias: CN3276)
Purpose: Expression of ChR2(H134R)-EYFP in striatal direct pathway medium spiny neurons (D1 MSNs)
Depositing lab: Allen Institute for Brain Science & Jonathan Ting. Depositing organization: Allen Institute. Publication: Enhancer AAV toolbox for accessing and perturbing striatal cell types and circuits. Hunker AC, Wirthlin ME, Gill G, Johansen NJ, Hooper M, Omstead V, Vargas S, Lerma MN, Taskin N, Weed N, Laird WD, Bishaw YM, Bendrick JL, Gore BB, Ben-Simon Y, Opitz-Araya X, Martinez RA, Way SW, Thyagarajan B, Otto S, Sanchez REA, Alexander JR, Amaya A, Amster A, Arbuckle J, Ayala A, Baker PM, Barcelli T, Barta S, Bertagnolli D, Bielstein C, Bishwakarma P, Bowlus J, Boyer G, Brouner K, Casian B, Casper T, Chakka AB, Chakrabarty R, Chong P, Clark M, Colbert K, Daniel S, Dawe T, Departee M, DiValentin P, Donadio NP, Dotson NI, Dwivedi D, Egdorf T, Fliss T, Gary A, Goldy J, Grasso C, Groce EL, Gudsnuk K, Han W, Haradon Z, Hastings S, Helback O, Ho WV, Huang C, Johnson T, Jones DL, Juneau Z, Kenney J, Leibly M, Li S, Liang E, Loeffler H, Lusk NA, Madigan Z, Malloy J, Malone J, McCue R, Melchor J, Mich JK, Moosman S, Morin E, Naidoo R, Newman D, Ngo K, Nguyen K, Oster AL, Ouellette B, Oyama AA, Pena N, Pham T, Phillips E, Pom C, Potekhina L, Ransford S, Ray PL, Reding M, Rette DF, Reynoldson C, Rimorin C, Sigler AR, Rocha DB, Ronellenfitch K, Ruiz A, Sawyer L, Sevigny JP, Shapovalova NV, Shepard N, Shulga L, Soliman S, Staats B, Taormina MJ, Tieu M, Wang Y, Wilkes J, Wood T, Zhou T, Williford A, Dee N, Mollenkopf T, Ng L, Esposito L, Kalmbach BE, Yao S, Ariza J, Collman F, Mufti S, Smith K, Waters J, Ersing I, Patrick M, Zeng H, Lein ES, Kojima Y, Horwitz G, Owen SF, Levi BP, Daigle TL, Tasic B, Bakken TE, Ting JT. Neuron. 2025 May 21;113(10):1507-1524.e17. doi: 10.1016/j.neuron.2025.04.035. PubMed 40403704.
Backbone
  Vector backbone: rAAV
  Vector type: AAV
Growth in bacteria
  Bacterial resistance: Ampicillin, 100 μg/mL
  Growth temperature: 30°C
  Growth strain: NEB Stable
  Copy number: High Copy
Gene/Insert
  Gene/Insert name: ChR2(H134R)-EYFP
  Species: Synthetic
  Cloning method: Restriction Enzyme; 5′ cloning site unknown (unknown if destroyed)
Terms and licenses: Academic/Nonprofit Terms; Industry Terms: Not Available to Industry
Depositor comments: Allen Institute plasmid ALIAS: AiP13276 This work supported by NIH BRAIN Initiative grant UF1MH128339
How to cite: AiP13276: pAAV-AiE0779m_3xC2-minBG-ChR2(H134R)-EYFP-WPRE3-BGHpA (Alias: CN3276) was a gift from Allen Institute for Brain Science & Jonathan Ting (Addgene plasmid # 214842 ; http://n2t.net/addgene:214842 ; RRID:Addgene_214842)
