[The description below was written by a language model from this plasmid's Addgene catalogue record and pLannotate feature annotations shown in this document.]
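Description:
AiP13276: pAAV-AiE0779m_3xC2-minBG-ChR2(H134R)-EYFP-WPRE3-BGHpA (alias CN3276) is a recombinant AAV transfer plasmid of about 5.7 kb, built to package an enhancer-driven optogenetic cassette for delivery to the brain. The bacterial part of the plasmid carries a high-copy ColE1/pUC-type origin, an f1 phage origin, and the β-lactamase gene with its own promoter for ampicillin selection. Short annotated remnants of pBR322 bom and rop sequence are also present. The expression cassette lies between AAV2 inverted terminal repeats, the cis elements needed for replication and encapsidation of the vector genome. The downstream ITR is annotated in full, whereas the upstream one is detected only as two short fragments in the sequencing result.

The payload is ChR2(H134R), a blue-light-gated cation channel from Chlamydomonas reinhardtii carrying the H134R substitution. It is followed directly by EYFP as a fusion, so expressing cells can be both depolarised with light and seen by fluorescence. According to the construct name, transcription is controlled by AiE0779m_3xC2, apparently a triplicated core of that enhancer, placed upstream of a minimal beta-globin promoter (minBG). These elements are not annotated in the feature table but presumably occupy the unannotated region between the 5′ ITR and the opsin coding sequence. Downstream, a shortened woodchuck posttranscriptional regulatory element (WPRE3, annotated as two WPRE fragments) enhances transcript expression, and a bovine growth hormone polyadenylation signal terminates the message. The stated purpose is expression of ChR2(H134R)-EYFP in striatal direct pathway medium spiny neurons (D1 MSNs), as part of an enhancer AAV toolbox for accessing and perturbing striatal cell types and circuits.
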