Features (pLannotate 1.2.2; 15 found; start..end, strand, type, name):
     12..39      +  repeat_region  AAV2 ITR (fragment): inverted terminal repeat of adeno-associated virus serotype 2 inverted
     68..95      +  repeat_region  AAV2 ITR (fragment): inverted terminal repeat of adeno-associated virus serotype 2 inverted
    814..1740    +  CDS            ChR2(H134R): H134R mutant of an N-terminal fragment of channelrhodopsin-2 from the alga Chlamydomonas reinhardtii (Nagel et al., 2005) blue light-activated cation channel
   1756..2475    +  CDS            EYFP: enhanced YFP mammalian codon-optimized
   2509..2666    +  misc_feature   WPRE (fragment): woodchuck hepatitis virus posttranscriptional regulatory element
   2672..2752    +  misc_feature   WPRE (fragment): woodchuck hepatitis virus posttranscriptional regulatory element
   2769..2880    +  polyA_signal   bGH poly(A) signal: bovine growth hormone polyadenylation signal
   2998..3138    +  repeat_region  AAV2 ITR: inverted terminal repeat of adeno-associated virus serotype 2 inverted
   3143..3194    -  misc_feature   bom (fragment): basis of mobility region from pBR322
   3213..3668    +  rep_origin     f1 ori (sequence partly withheld): f1 bacteriophage origin of replication; arrow indicates direction of (+) strand synthesis
   3669..3718    -  misc_feature   bom (fragment): basis of mobility region from pBR322
   3820..3855    -  CDS            rop (fragment): Rop protein, which maintains plasmids at low copy number; rop
   3950..4054    +  promoter       AmpR promoter: bla
   4055..4915    +  CDS            AmpR: β-lactamase; bla; confers resistance to ampicillin, carbenicillin, and related antibiotics
   5086..5674    +  rep_origin     ori: high-copy-number ColE1/pMB1/pBR322/pUC origin of replication
>Addgene plasmid #214842 | AiP13276: pAAV-AiE0779m_3xC2-minBG-ChR2(H134R)-EYFP-WPRE3-BGHpA (Alias: CN3276) | addgene full sequence | sequence record 425141 | Addgene NGS Result
CCTGCAGGCAGCTGCGCGCTCGCTCGCTCACTGAGGCCGCCCGGGCGTCGGGCGACCTTTGGTCGCCCGG
CCTCAGTGAGCGAGCGAGCGCGCAGAGAGGGAGTGGCCAACTCCATCACTAGGGGTTCCTGCGGCCGCAC
GCGTAAGTTTGAGACAAATTAAGGAAAAGCGGGTTGGGAGGAGTCTGAGGCTGTGGGTGGCTGCCTCGAG
AGGCTGCTCACAACCTGACATGTTTCAGATCTTTTGACACGGTCATGCAAGCAACAGAAACTTATATGGT
TTTTAGTCTCCCAGGTAGCAGGGAAATGATGATGTGGGAGGATTAGGGGGGGGAAAATAAGTTTGAGACA
AATTAAGGAAAAGCGGGTTGGGAGGAGTCTGAGGCTGTGGGTGGCTGCCTCGAGAGGCTGCTCACAACCT
GACATGTTTCAGATCTTTTGACACGGTCATGCAAGCAACAGAAACTTATATGGTTTTTAGTCTCCCAGGT
AGCAGGGAAATGATGATGTGGGAGGATTAGGGGGGGGAAAATAAGTTTGAGACAAATTAAGGAAAAGCGG
GTTGGGAGGAGTCTGAGGCTGTGGGTGGCTGCCTCGAGAGGCTGCTCACAACCTGACATGTTTCAGATCT
TTTGACACGGTCATGCAAGCAACAGAAACTTATATGGTTTTTAGTCTCCCAGGTAGCAGGGAAATGATGA
TGTGGGAGGATTAGGGGGGGGAAAATGAGCTCGGGCTGGGCATAAAAGTCAGGGCAGAGCCATCTATTGC
TTACATTTGCTTCTGGGATCCAGATCTTTCGAAGCTAGCCACCATGGACTATGGCGGCGCTTTGTCTGCC
GTCGGACGCGAACTTTTGTTCGTTACTAATCCTGTGGTGGTGAACGGGTCCGTCCTGGTCCCTGAGGATC
AATGTTACTGTGCCGGATGGATTGAATCTCGCGGCACGAACGGCGCTCAGACCGCGTCAAATGTCCTGCA
GTGGCTTGCAGCAGGATTCAGCATTTTGCTGCTGATGTTCTATGCCTACCAAACCTGGAAATCTACATGC
GGCTGGGAGGAGATCTATGTGTGCGCCATTGAAATGGTTAAGGTGATTCTCGAGTTCTTTTTTGAGTTTA
AGAATCCCTCTATGCTCTACCTTGCCACAGGACACCGGGTGCAGTGGCTGCGCTATGCAGAGTGGCTGCT
CACTTGTCCTGTCATCCTTATCCGCCTGAGCAACCTCACCGGCCTGAGCAACGACTACAGCAGGAGAACC
ATGGGACTCCTTGTCTCAGACATCGGGACTATCGTGTGGGGGGCTACCAGCGCCATGGCAACCGGCTATG
TTAAAGTCATCTTCTTTTGTCTTGGATTGTGCTATGGCGCGAACACATTTTTTCACGCCGCCAAAGCATA
TATCGAGGGTTATCATACTGTGCCAAAGGGTCGGTGCCGCCAGGTCGTGACCGGCATGGCATGGCTGTTT
TTCGTGAGCTGGGGTATGTTCCCAATTCTCTTCATTTTGGGGCCCGAAGGTTTTGGCGTCCTGAGCGTCT
ATGGCTCCACCGTAGGTCACACGATTATTGATCTGATGAGTAAAAATTGTTGGGGGTTGTTGGGACACTA
CCTGCGCGTCCTGATCCACGAGCACATATTGATTCACGGAGATATCCGCAAAACCACCAAACTGAACATC
GGCGGAACGGAGATCGAGGTCGAGACTCTCGTCGAAGACGAAGCCGAGGCCGGAGCCGTGCCAGCGGCCG
CCACCATGGTGAGCAAGGGCGAGGAGCTGTTCACCGGGGTGGTGCCCATCCTGGTCGAGCTGGACGGCGA
CGTAAACGGCCACAAGTTCAGCGTGTCCGGCGAGGGCGAGGGCGATGCCACCTACGGCAAGCTGACCCTG
AAGTTCATCTGCACCACCGGCAAGCTGCCCGTGCCCTGGCCCACCCTCGTGACCACCTTCGGCTACGGCC
TGCAGTGCTTCGCCCGCTACCCCGACCACATGAAGCAGCACGACTTCTTCAAGTCCGCCATGCCCGAAGG
CTACGTCCAGGAGCGCACCATCTTCTTCAAGGACGACGGCAACTACAAGACCCGCGCCGAGGTGAAGTTC
GAGGGCGACACCCTGGTGAACCGCATCGAGCTGAAGGGCATCGACTTCAAGGAGGACGGCAACATCCTGG
GGCACAAGCTGGAGTACAACTACAACAGCCACAACGTCTATATCATGGCCGACAAGCAGAAGAACGGCAT
CAAGGTGAACTTCAAGATCCGCCACAACATCGAGGACGGCAGCGTGCAGCTCGCCGACCACTACCAGCAG
AACACCCCCATCGGCGACGGCCCCGTGCTGCTGCCCGACAACCACTACCTGAGCTACCAGTCCGCCCTGA
GCAAAGACCCCAACGAGAAGCGCGATCACATGGTCCTGCTGGAGTTCGTGACCGCCGCCGGGATCACTCT
CGGCATGGACGAGCTGTACAAGTAATAGGGCGCGCCGCGGCCGCGAATTCGATATCATAATCAACCTCTG
GATTACAAAATTTGTGAAAGATTGACTGGTATTCTTAACTATGTTGCTCCTTTTACGCTATGTGGATACG
CTGCTTTAATGCCTTTGTATCATGCTATTGCTTCCCGTATGGCTTTCATTTTCTCCTCCTTGTATAAATC
CTGGTTAGTTCTTGCCACGGCGGAACTCATCGCCGCCTGCCTTGCCCGCTGCTGGACAGGGGCTCGGCTG
TTGGGCACTGACAATTCCGTGGCTCGAGAGATCTTCGACTGTGCCTTCTAGTTGCCAGCCATCTGTTGTT
TGCCCCTCCCCCGTGCCTTCCTTGACCCTGGAAGGTGCCACTCCCACTGTCCTTTCCTAATAAAATGAGG
AAATTGCATCGCATTGTCTGAGTAGGTGTCATTCTATTCTGGGGGGTGGGGTGGGGCAGGACAGCAAGGG
GGAGGATTGGGAAGACAATAGCAGGCATGAGATCTCACGTGCGGACCGAGCGGCCGCAGGAACCCCTAGT
GATGGAGTTGGCCACTCCCTCTCTGCGCGCTCGCTCGCTCACTGAGGCCGGGCGACCAAAGGTCGCCCGA
CGCCCGGGCTTTGCCCGGGCGGCCTCAGTGAGCGAGCGAGCGCGCAGCTGCCTGCAGGGGCGCCTGATGC
GGTATTTTCTCCTTACGCATCTGTGCGGTATTTCACACCGCATA
[95 nt withheld, positions 3195-3289]
T
[46 nt withheld, positions 3291-3336]
C
[141 nt withheld, positions 3338-3478]
CCTTTGACGTTGGAGTCCACGTTCTTT
[37 nt withheld, positions 3506-3542]
ACTCTATCTCGGGCTATTCTTTTGATTTATAAGGGATTTTGCCGATTTCGGTCTATTGGTTAAAAAATGA
GCTGATTTAACAAAAATTTAACGCGAATTTTAACAAAATATTAACGTTTACAATTTTATGGTGCACTCTC
AGTACAATCTGCTCTGATGCCGCATAGTTAAGCCAGCCCCGACACCCGCCAACACCCGCTGACGCGCCCT
GACGGGCTTGTCTGCTCCCGGCATCCGCTTACAGACAAGCTGTGACCGTCTCCGGGAGCTGCATGTGTCA
GAGGTTTTCACCGTCATCACCGAAACGCGCGAGACGAAAGGGCCTCGTGATACGCCTATTTTTATAGGTT
AATGTCATGATAATAATGGTTTCTTAGACGTCAGGTGGCACTTTTCGGGGAAATGTGCGCGGAACCCCTA
TTTGTTTATTTTTCTAAATACATTCAAATATGTATCCGCTCATGAGACAATAACCCTGATAAATGCTTCA
ATAATATTGAAAAAGGAAGAGTATGAGTATTCAACATTTCCGTGTCGCCCTTATTCCCTTTTTTGCGGCA
TTTTGCCTTCCTGTTTTTGCTCACCCAGAAACGCTGGTGAAAGTAAAAGATGCTGAAGATCAGTTGGGTG
CACGAGTGGGTTACATCGAACTGGATCTCAACAGCGGTAAGATCCTTGAGAGTTTTCGCCCCGAAGAACG
TTTTCCAATGATGAGCACTTTTAAAGTTCTGCTATGTGGCGCGGTATTATCCCGTATTGACGCCGGGCAA
GAGCAACTCGGTCGCCGCATACACTATTCTCAGAATGACTTGGTTGAGTACTCACCAGTCACAGAAAAGC
ATCTTACGGATGGCATGACAGTAAGAGAATTATGCAGTGCTGCCATAACCATGAGTGATAACACTGCGGC
CAACTTACTTCTGACAACGATCGGAGGACCGAAGGAGCTAACCGCTTTTTTGCACAACATGGGGGATCAT
GTAACTCGCCTTGATCGTTGGGAACCGGAGCTGAATGAAGCCATACCAAACGACGAGCGTGACACCACGA
TGCCTGTAGCAATGGCAACAACGTTGCGCAAACTATTAACTGGCGAACTACTTACTCTAGCTTCCCGGCA
ACAATTAATAGACTGGATGGAGGCGGATAAAGTTGCAGGACCACTTCTGCGCTCGGCCCTTCCGGCTGGC
TGGTTTATTGCTGATAAATCTGGAGCCGGTGAGCGTGGGTCTCGCGGTATCATTGCAGCACTGGGGCCAG
ATGGTAAGCCCTCCCGTATCGTAGTTATCTACACGACGGGGAGTCAGGCAACTATGGATGAACGAAATAG
ACAGATCGCTGAGATAGGTGCCTCACTGATTAAGCATTGGTAACTGTCAGACCAAGTTTACTCATATATA
CTTTAGATTGATTTAAAACTTCATTTTTAATTTAAAAGGATCTAGGTGAAGATCCTTTTTGATAATCTCA
TGACCAAAATCCCTTAACGTGAGTTTTCGTTCCACTGAGCGTCAGACCCCGTAGAAAAGATCAAAGGATC
TTCTTGAGATCCTTTTTTTCTGCGCGTAATCTGCTGCTTGCAAACAAAAAAACCACCGCTACCAGCGGTG
GTTTGTTTGCCGGATCAAGAGCTACCAACTCTTTTTCCGAAGGTAACTGGCTTCAGCAGAGCGCAGATAC
CAAATACTGTTCTTCTAGTGTAGCCGTAGTTAGGCCACCACTTCAAGAACTCTGTAGCACCGCCTACATA
CCTCGCTCTGCTAATCCTGTTACCAGTGGCTGCTGCCAGTGGCGATAAGTCGTGTCTTACCGGGTTGGAC
TCAAGACGATAGTTACCGGATAAGGCGCAGCGGTCGGGCTGAACGGGGGGTTCGTGCACACAGCCCAGCT
TGGAGCGAACGACCTACACCGAACTGAGATACCTACAGCGTGAGCTATGAGAAAGCGCCACGCTTCCCGA
AGGGAGAAAGGCGGACAGGTATCCGGTAAGCGGCAGGGTCGGAACAGGAGAGCGCACGAGGGAGCTTCCA
GGGGGAAACGCCTGGTATCTTTATAGTCCTGTCGGGTTTCGCCACCTCTGACTTGAGCGTCGATTTTTGT
GATGCTCGTCAGGGGGGCGGAGCCTATGGAAAAACGCCAGCAACGCGGCCTTTTTACGGTTCCTGGCCTT
TTGCTGGCCTTTTGCTCACATGT
